Addgene plasmid #14581: pSUPER.ATMi
Depositing lab: Didier Trono. Depositing organization: Swiss Federal Institute of Technology (EPFL). Publication: DNA damage sensors ATM, ATR, DNA-PKcs, and PARP-1 are dispensable for human immunodeficiency virus type 1 integration. Ariumi Y, Turelli P, Masutani M, Trono D. J Virol. 2005 Mar . 79(5):2973-8. 10.1128/JVI.79.5.2973-2978.2005 PubMed 15709017.
Backbone
  Vector backbone: pSUPER
  Backbone size w/o insert (bp): 3176
  Vector type: Mammalian Expression, RNAi
Growth in bacteria
  Bacterial resistance: Ampicillin, 100 μg/mL
  Growth temperature: 37°C
  Growth strain: DH5alpha
  Copy number: High Copy
Gene/Insert
  Gene/Insert name: ATM shRNA (alt name: ATM)
  Species: H. sapiens (human)
  Insert size (bp): 60
  Entrez Gene: ATM (a.k.a. AT1, ATA, ATC, ATD, ATDC, ATE, TEL1, TELO1)
  Cloning method: Restriction Enzyme; 5′ cloning site BglII (not destroyed); 3′ cloning site HindIII (not destroyed)
  Sequencing primers: 5′ T7; 3′ M13R
Terms and licenses: Academic/Nonprofit Terms; Industry Terms: Not Available to Industry
Depositor comments: Sense oligo sequence used for cloning: ATM, 5'-GATCCCCGGA TTTGCGTATT ACTCAGTTCA AGAGACTGAG TAATACGCAA ATCCTTTTTG GAAA-3'.
How to cite: pSUPER.ATMi was a gift from Didier Trono (Addgene plasmid # 14581 ; http://n2t.net/addgene:14581 ; RRID:Addgene_14581)
