[The description below was written by a language model from this plasmid's Addgene catalogue record.]
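Description:
pSUPER.ATMi is a mammalian RNA interference plasmid built on the pSUPER backbone (about 3.2 kb without insert) and designed to knock down human ATM, the DNA damage-sensing kinase mutated in ataxia telangiectasia. It is propagated in E. coli as a high-copy plasmid under ampicillin selection. The record lists no mammalian selection marker or reporter, and no feature table is provided, so the origin of replication and other backbone elements are not itemised.

The payload is a roughly 60 bp annealed oligonucleotide duplex encoding a short hairpin RNA against ATM, cloned between the BglII and HindIII sites of the vector, with both sites recorded as retained. The oligo follows the standard pSUPER layout: a target-derived sense stretch, a short loop, the reverse-complement antisense stretch, and a run of thymidines that acts as a transcription terminator. The record does not state the promoter. The pSUPER system is generally known to drive such hairpins from the RNA polymerase III H1 promoter, which gives a defined start site and terminates at the T-tract, producing a small transcript that folds back on itself and is processed by the cellular RNAi machinery into an siRNA that targets the ATM mRNA.

The associated publication examined whether the DNA damage sensors ATM, ATR, DNA-PKcs and PARP-1 are needed for HIV-1 integration and concluded that they are dispensable. This plasmid fits that work as the reagent for depleting ATM in human cells, and more broadly it serves for loss-of-function studies of ATM. Distribution is limited to academic and nonprofit users.
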