>Addgene plasmid #14581 | pSUPER.ATMi | addgene partial sequence | sequence record 21164 | 14581 with M13R
CTTGAACTGAGTAATACGCAAATCCGGGGATCTGTGGTCTCATACAGAACTTATAAGATTCCCAAATCCA
AAGACATTTCACGTTTATGGTGATTTCCCAGAACACATAGCGACATGCAAATATTGCAGGGCGCCACTCC
CCTGTCCCTCACAGCCATCTTCCTGCCAGGGCGCACGCGCGCTGGGTGTTCCCGCCTAGTGACACTGGGC
CCGCGATTCCTTGGAGCGGGTTGATGACGTCAGCGTTCGAATTCCTGCAGCCCGGGGGATCCACTAGTTC
TAGAGCGGCCGCCACCGCGGTGGAGCTCCAATTCGCCCTATAGTGAGTCGTATTACAATTCACTGGCCGT
CGTTTTACAACGTCGTGACTGGGAAAACCCTGGCGTTACCCAACTTAATCGCCTTGCAGCACATCCCCCT
TTCGCCAGCTGGCGTAATAGCGAAGAGGCCCGCACCGATCGCCCTTCCCAACAGTTGCGCAGCCTGAATG
GCGAATGGG
[64 nt withheld, positions 500-563]
